Addgene plasmid #101699: pUC57-8xHis
Purpose: 8xHis in domestication vector
Depositing lab: Elena Caro Bernat. Depositing organization: Centro de Biotecnología y Genómica de Plantas (UPM/INIA). Publication: Adaptation of the GoldenBraid modular cloning system and creation of a toolkit for the expression of heterologous proteins in yeast mitochondria. Perez-Gonzalez A, Kniewel R, Veldhuizen M, Verma HK, Navarro-Rodriguez M, Rubio LM, Caro E. BMC Biotechnol. 2017 Nov 13;17(1):80. doi: 10.1186/s12896-017-0393-y. PubMed 29132331.
Backbone
  Vector backbone: pUPD
  Vector type: Yeast Expression
Growth in bacteria
  Bacterial resistance: Ampicillin, 100 μg/mL
  Growth temperature: 37°C
  Growth strain: DH5alpha
  Copy number: Unknown
Gene/Insert
  Gene/Insert name: AATG-[8xHis]-AGCC
Terms and licenses: Academic/Nonprofit Terms; Industry Terms: Not Available to Industry
How to cite: pUC57-8xHis was a gift from Elena Caro Bernat (Addgene plasmid # 101699 ; http://n2t.net/addgene:101699 ; RRID:Addgene_101699)
