[The description below was written by a language model from this plasmid's Addgene catalogue record and pLannotate feature annotations shown in this document.]
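Description:
pUC57-8xHis is a small (about 2.8 kb) GoldenBraid part-domestication plasmid that stores an eight-histidine affinity tag as a reusable cloning module. It belongs to a toolkit that adapts the GoldenBraid modular cloning system for expressing heterologous proteins in yeast mitochondria. The catalogue lists the backbone as pUPD, whereas the plasmid name points to pUC57. The annotated features fit a pUC-type E. coli cloning vector: a high-copy ColE1/pUC origin, an ampicillin resistance gene (β-lactamase) with its own promoter, and short remnants of rop, bom and lacI. Although it is filed under yeast expression, the feature table shows no yeast origin, yeast selectable marker or yeast promoter. The plasmid therefore appears to serve only as an entry-level part donor propagated in bacteria, not as an expression vector.

The insert is recorded as AATG-[8xHis]-AGCC, meaning the His-tag coding sequence is flanked by two defined four-nucleotide sequences. In GoldenBraid-style assembly, such overhangs are exposed by type IIS restriction digestion and set the position and orientation of a part within a transcriptional unit. The AATG end contains a start codon, which is consistent with placement at the N-terminal end of a coding sequence, although the record does not state the position explicitly. The automated annotation labels the tag as a 7xHis feature, which probably reflects the detection template, since the catalogue specifies eight residues. The tag lies within the lac promoter/operator and lacZα region, and only a fragment of lacZα is annotated. The part would typically be combined with promoter, targeting-signal, coding-sequence and terminator modules to build His-tagged proteins for detection or metal-affinity purification.
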