Features (pLannotate 1.2.2; 11 found; start..end, strand, type, name):
     58..215     -  CDS            lacZα (fragment): LacZα fragment of β-galactosidase; lacZ fragment
    268..288     +  CDS            7xHis: 6xHis affinity tag
    395..411     -  protein_bind   lac operator: The lac repressor binds to the lac operator to inhibit transcription in E. coli. This inhibition can be relieved by adding lactose or isopropyl-β-D-thiogalactopyranoside (IPTG). lac repressor encoded by lacI
    419..449     -  promoter       lac promoter: promoter for the E. coli lac operon
    464..485     -  protein_bind   CAP binding site: CAP binding activates transcription in the presence of cAMP. E. coli catabolite activator protein
    498..590     -  CDS            lacI (fragment): lac repressor; lacI; The lac repressor binds to the lac operator to inhibit transcription in E. coli. This inhibition can be relieved by adding lactose or isopropyl-β-D-thiogalactopyranoside (IPTG).
    773..1361    -  rep_origin     ori: high-copy-number ColE1/pMB1/pBR322/pUC origin of replication
   1532..2392    -  CDS            AmpR: β-lactamase; bla; confers resistance to ampicillin, carbenicillin, and related antibiotics
   2393..2497    -  promoter       AmpR promoter: bla
   2592..2627    +  CDS            rop (fragment): Rop protein, which maintains plasmids at low copy number; rop
   2729..52      +  misc_feature   bom (fragment) (across the origin): basis of mobility region from pBR322
>Addgene plasmid #101699 | pUC57-8xHis | addgene full sequence | sequence record 213441 | Addgene NGS Result
TATGCGGTGTGAAATACCGCACAGATGCGTAAGGAGAAAATACCGCATCAGGCGCCATTCGCCATTCAGG
CTGCGCAACTGTTGGGAAGGGCGATCGGTGCGGGCCTCTTCGCTATTACGCCAGCTGGCGAAAGGGGGAT
GTGCTGCAAGGCGATTAAGTTGGGTAACGCCAGGGTTTTCCCAGTCACGACGTTGTAAAACGACGGCCAG
TGAATTCGAGCTCGGTACCTCGCGAATGCATCTAGATGCGATGAGTGGTCTCGAATGCATCACCATCACC
ATCACCATCACGCAGCCCGAGACCACTCATCGCATCGGATCCCGGGCCCGTCGACTGCAGAGGCCTGCAT
GCAAGCTTGGCGTAATCATGGTCATAGCTGTTTCCTGTGTGAAATTGTTATCCGCTCACAATTCCACACA
ACATACGAGCCGGAAGCATAAAGTGTAAAGCCTGGGGTGCCTAATGAGTGAGCTAACTCACATTAATTGC
GTTGCGCTCACTGCCCGCTTTCCAGTCGGGAAACCTGTCGTGCCAGCTGCATTAATGAATCGGCCAACGC
GCGGGGAGAGGCGGTTTGCGTATTGGGCGCTCTTCCGCTTCCTCGCTCACTGACTCGCTGCGCTCGGTCG
TTCGGCTGCGGCGAGCGGTATCAGCTCACTCAAAGGCGGTAATACGGTTATCCACAGAATCAGGGGATAA
CGCAGGAAAGAACATGTGAGCAAAAGGCCAGCAAAAGGCCAGGAACCGTAAAAAGGCCGCGTTGCTGGCG
TTTTTCCATAGGCTCCGCCCCCCTGACGAGCATCACAAAAATCGACGCTCAAGTCAGAGGTGGCGAAACC
CGACAGGACTATAAAGATACCAGGCGTTTCCCCCTGGAAGCTCCCTCGTGCGCTCTCCTGTTCCGACCCT
GCCGCTTACCGGATACCTGTCCGCCTTTCTCCCTTCGGGAAGCGTGGCGCTTTCTCATAGCTCACGCTGT
AGGTATCTCAGTTCGGTGTAGGTCGTTCGCTCCAAGCTGGGCTGTGTGCACGAACCCCCCGTTCAGCCCG
ACCGCTGCGCCTTATCCGGTAACTATCGTCTTGAGTCCAACCCGGTAAGACACGACTTATCGCCACTGGC
AGCAGCCACTGGTAACAGGATTAGCAGAGCGAGGTATGTAGGCGGTGCTACAGAGTTCTTGAAGTGGTGG
CCTAACTACGGCTACACTAGAAGAACAGTATTTGGTATCTGCGCTCTGCTGAAGCCAGTTACCTTCGGAA
AAAGAGTTGGTAGCTCTTGATCCGGCAAACAAACCACCGCTGGTAGCGGTGGTTTTTTTGTTTGCAAGCA
GCAGATTACGCGCAGAAAAAAAGGATCTCAAGAAGATCCTTTGATCTTTTCTACGGGGTCTGACGCTCAG
TGGAACGAAAACTCACGTTAAGGGATTTTGGTCATGAGATTATCAAAAAGGATCTTCACCTAGATCCTTT
TAAATTAAAAATGAAGTTTTAAATCAATCTAAAGTATATATGAGTAAACTTGGTCTGACAGTTACCAATG
CTTAATCAGTGAGGCACCTATCTCAGCGATCTGTCTATTTCGTTCATCCATAGTTGCCTGACTCCCCGTC
GTGTAGATAACTACGATACGGGAGGGCTTACCATCTGGCCCCAGTGCTGCAATGATACCGCGAGACCCAC
GCTCACCGGCTCCAGATTTATCAGCAATAAACCAGCCAGCCGGAAGGGCCGAGCGCAGAAGTGGTCCTGC
AACTTTATCCGCCTCCATCCAGTCTATTAATTGTTGCCGGGAAGCTAGAGTAAGTAGTTCGCCAGTTAAT
AGTTTGCGCAACGTTGTTGCCATTGCTACAGGCATCGTGGTGTCACGCTCGTCGTTTGGTATGGCTTCAT
TCAGCTCCGGTTCCCAACGATCAAGGCGAGTTACATGATCCCCCATGTTGTGCAAAAAAGCGGTTAGCTC
CTTCGGTCCTCCGATCGTTGTCAGAAGTAAGTTGGCCGCAGTGTTATCACTCATGGTTATGGCAGCACTG
CATAATTCTCTTACTGTCATGCCATCCGTAAGATGCTTTTCTGTGACTGGTGAGTACTCAACCAAGTCAT
TCTGAGAATAGTGTATGCGGCGACCGAGTTGCTCTTGCCCGGCGTCAATACGGGATAATACCGCGCCACA
TAGCAGAACTTTAAAAGTGCTCATCATTGGAAAACGTTCTTCGGGGCGAAAACTCTCAAGGATCTTACCG
CTGTTGAGATCCAGTTCGATGTAACCCACTCGTGCACCCAACTGATCTTCAGCATCTTTTACTTTCACCA
GCGTTTCTGGGTGAGCAAAAACAGGAAGGCAAAATGCCGCAAAAAAGGGAATAAGGGCGACACGGAAATG
TTGAATACTCATACTCTTCCTTTTTCAATATTATTGAAGCATTTATCAGGGTTATTGTCTCATGAGCGGA
TACATATTTGAATGTATTTAGAAAAATAAACAAATAGGGGTTCCGCGCACATTTCCCCGAAAAGTGCCAC
CTGACGTCTAAGAAACCATTATTATCATGACATTAACCTATAAAAATAGGCGTATCACGAGGCCCTTTCG
TCTCGCGCGTTTCGGTGATGACGGTGAAAACCTCTGACACATGCAGCTCCCGGAGACGGTCACAGCTTGT
CTGTAAGCGGATGCCGGGAGCAGACAAGCCCGTCAGGGCGCGTCAGCGGGTGTTGGCGGGTGTCGGGGCT
GGCTTAACTATGCGGCATCAGAGCAGATTGTACTGAGAGTGCACCA
